Addgene plasmid #103341: LSB-hsa-miR-20a-3p
Purpose: Used to sense miRNA activity using fluorescence based tools. hsa-miR-20a-3p target in 3' UTR of of mKate. miRNA activity can be measured by the repression of mKate2 relative to EBFP2 fluorescent proteins . Plasmid is inherently unstable; please see Depositor Comments
Depositing lab: Ron Weiss. Depositing organization: Massachusetts Institute of Technology. Publication: A mixed antagonistic/synergistic miRNA repression model enables accurate predictions of multi-input miRNA sensor activity. Gam JJ, Babb J, Weiss R. Nat Commun. 2018 Jun 22;9(1):2430. doi: 10.1038/s41467-018-04575-0. PubMed 29934631.
Backbone
  Vector backbone: Low Sensor Backbone (LSB)
  Vector type: Mammalian Expression, Synthetic Biology
Growth in bacteria
  Bacterial resistance: Ampicillin and Kanamycin, 100 & 50 μg/mL
  Growth temperature: 30°C
  Growth strain: NEB Stable
  Copy number: High Copy
Gene/Insert
  Gene/Insert name: hsa-miR-20a-3p target
  Species: H. sapiens (human)
  Entrez Gene: MIR20A (a.k.a. C13orf25, MIR17HG, MIR20, MIRH1, MIRHG1, MIRN20, MIRN20A, hsa-mir-20, hsa-mir-20a, miR-20, miRNA20A, mir-20a)
  Promoter: EF-1a
  Cloning method: Gibson Cloning
Terms and licenses: Academic/Nonprofit Terms; Industry Terms: Not Available to Industry
Depositor comments: Please note that this plasmid is inherently unstable due to a repeating poly A element. We recommend performing a diagnostic digest on multiple colonies upon receipt. The depositors would like to note the presence of several discrepancies between the depositor sequence and physical plasmid sequence. In particular, the sequences upstream and downstream of the puromycin coding region have 10 bp insertions which do not affect the ability to perform puromycin selection. The sequences for those regions within the physical plasmids are as follows: Upstream of Puro: GAATTCGACCGCCTGTCTCAAGGTGCCACC; Downstream of Puro: GCTTTGAGACTACGCGTGAATTCACTCCTC.
How to cite: LSB-hsa-miR-20a-3p was a gift from Ron Weiss (Addgene plasmid # 103341 ; http://n2t.net/addgene:103341 ; RRID:Addgene_103341)
