[The description below was written by a language model from this plasmid's Addgene catalogue record and pLannotate feature annotations shown in this document.]
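Description:
LSB-hsa-miR-20a-3p is a mammalian expression, synthetic-biology plasmid of about 11 kb built on the Low Sensor Backbone (LSB). It serves as a two-colour fluorescent sensor of microRNA activity. It replicates in E. coli from a high-copy ColE1/pUC-type origin and carries both a β-lactamase gene (ampicillin) and an aminoglycoside phosphotransferase gene (kanamycin), with the record listing dual selection. A small remnant of lac promoter/operator sequence is also annotated in the backbone.

The payload consists of two parallel transcription units with the same architecture: a human EF-1α core promoter with its intron A, a fluorescent protein coding sequence flanked by Gateway attB recombination scars (attB4, attB1, attB2), and a rabbit β-globin-derived 3′ region and polyadenylation signal. One unit expresses the red protein mKate2 and, according to the catalogue entry, carries the target site for human miR-20a-3p in its 3′ UTR. This site is not separately annotated in the feature table. The other unit expresses the blue protein EBFP2 without a target and acts as an internal normaliser. When miR-20a-3p is active in transfected cells, mKate2 output is repressed relative to EBFP2, so the red-to-blue ratio reports miRNA activity.

A puromycin N-acetyltransferase gene with its own β-globin poly(A) signal is also present for puromycin selection, although no promoter is annotated immediately upstream of it. The depositor notes that the repeated poly(A) elements make the plasmid inherently unstable. The physical plasmid also differs slightly from the deposited sequence, with short insertions flanking the puromycin coding region that do not affect selection.
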