Features (pLannotate 1.2.2; 28 found; start..end, strand, type, name):
     87..675     -  rep_origin     ori: high-copy-number ColE1/pMB1/pBR322/pUC origin of replication
    846..1706    -  CDS            AmpR: β-lactamase; bla; confers resistance to ampicillin, carbenicillin, and related antibiotics
   1707..1778    -  promoter       AmpR promoter: bla
   1857..2456    +  CDS            PuroR: puromycin N-acetyltransferase; pac from Streptomyces alboniger; confers resistance to puromycin
   2461..2541    +  CDS            HBB (fragment): HBB_PONPY - Experimental evidence at transcript level: Swiss-Prot protein existence level 2. Involved in oxygen transport from the lung to the various peripheral tissues. From Pongo pygmaeus (Bornean orangutan).
   2612..2667    +  polyA_signal   β-globin poly(A) signal: rabbit β-globin polyadenylation signal (Gil and Proudfoot, 1987)
   3646..3666    +  protein_bind   attB4: mutant version of attB; core recombination site for the Gateway® BP reaction BP Clonase™
   3734..3945    +  promoter       EF-1α core promoter: core promoter for human elongation factor EF-1α
   3946..4884    +  intron         EF-1α intron A: intron upstream of the start codon of human EF-1α
   4911..4931    +  protein_bind   attB1: mutant version of attB; core recombination site for the Gateway® BP reaction BP Clonase™
   4951..5646    +  CDS            mKate2: mKate2 is a basic (constitutively fluorescent) red fluorescent protein published in 2009, derived from Entacmaea quadricolor. It is reported to be a rapidly-maturing monomer with moderate acid sensitivity.
   5666..5690    -  protein_bind   attB2: mutant version of attB; recombination site for the Gateway® BP reaction BP Clonase™
   5834..5908    +  CDS            HBB (fragment): HBB_PONPY - Experimental evidence at transcript level: Swiss-Prot protein existence level 2. Involved in oxygen transport from the lung to the various peripheral tissues. From Pongo pygmaeus (Bornean orangutan).
   5979..6034    +  polyA_signal   β-globin poly(A) signal: rabbit β-globin polyadenylation signal (Gil and Proudfoot, 1987)
   6418..6443    +  misc_feature   SA: splice acceptor site
   7115..7135    +  protein_bind   attB4: mutant version of attB; core recombination site for the Gateway® BP reaction BP Clonase™
   7203..7414    +  promoter       EF-1α core promoter: core promoter for human elongation factor EF-1α
   7415..8353    +  intron         EF-1α intron A: intron upstream of the start codon of human EF-1α
   8380..8400    +  protein_bind   attB1: mutant version of attB; core recombination site for the Gateway® BP reaction BP Clonase™
   8411..9127    +  CDS            EBFP2: EBFP2 is a basic (constitutively fluorescent) blue fluorescent protein published in 2007, derived from Aequorea victoria. It is reported to be a rapidly-maturing monomer with moderate acid sensitivity.
   9135..9159    -  protein_bind   attB2: mutant version of attB; recombination site for the Gateway® BP reaction BP Clonase™
   9163..9243    +  CDS            HBB (fragment): HBB_PONPY - Experimental evidence at transcript level: Swiss-Prot protein existence level 2. Involved in oxygen transport from the lung to the various peripheral tissues. From Pongo pygmaeus (Bornean orangutan).
   9314..9369    +  polyA_signal   β-globin poly(A) signal: rabbit β-globin polyadenylation signal (Gil and Proudfoot, 1987)
   9752..9774    -  protein_bind   lac operator (fragment): The lac repressor binds to the lac operator to inhibit transcription in E. coli. This inhibition can be relieved by adding lactose or isopropyl-β-D-thiogalactopyranoside (IPTG). lac repressor encoded by lacI
   9778..9808    -  promoter       lac promoter: promoter for the E. coli lac operon
   9823..9844    -  protein_bind   CAP binding site: CAP binding activates transcription in the presence of cAMP. E. coli catabolite activator protein
   9857..9896    -  CDS            lacI (fragment): lac repressor; lacI; The lac repressor binds to the lac operator to inhibit transcription in E. coli. This inhibition can be relieved by adding lactose or isopropyl-β-D-thiogalactopyranoside (IPTG).
  10069..10878   +  CDS            KanR: aminoglycoside phosphotransferase; aph(3')-Ia; confers resistance to kanamycin in bacteria or G418 (Geneticin®) in eukaryotes
>Addgene plasmid #103341 | LSB-hsa-miR-20a-3p | depositor full sequence | sequence record 195731 | Full Sequence
AATTGAGGGGATAACGCAGGAAAGAACATGTGAGCAAAAGGCCAGCAAAAGGCCAGGAACCGTAAAAAGG
CCGCGTTGCTGGCGTTTTTCCATAGGCTCCGCCCCCCTGACGAGCATCACAAAAATCGACGCTCAAGTCA
GAGGTGGCGAAACCCGACAGGACTATAAAGATACCAGGCGTTTCCCCCTGGAAGCTCCCTCGTGCGCTCT
CCTGTTCCGACCCTGCCGCTTACCGGATACCTGTCCGCCTTTCTCCCTTCGGGAAGCGTGGCGCTTTCTC
ATAGCTCACGCTGTAGGTATCTCAGTTCGGTGTAGGTCGTTCGCTCCAAGCTGGGCTGTGTGCACGAACC
CCCCGTTCAGCCCGACCGCTGCGCCTTATCCGGTAACTATCGTCTTGAGTCCAACCCGGTAAGACACGAC
TTATCGCCACTGGCAGCAGCCACTGGTAACAGGATTAGCAGAGCGAGGTATGTAGGCGGTGCTACAGAGT
TCTTGAAGTGGTGGCCTAACTACGGCTACACTAGAAGAACAGTATTTGGTATCTGCGCTCTGCTGAAGCC
AGTTACCTTCGGAAAAAGAGTTGGTAGCTCTTGATCCGGCAAACAAACCACCGCTGGTAGCGGTGGTTTT
TTTGTTTGCAAGCAGCAGATTACGCGCAGAAAAAAAGGATCTCAAGAAGATCCTTTGATCTTTTCTACGG
GGTCTGACGCTCAGTGGAACGAAAACTCACGTTAAGGGATTTTGGTCATGAGATTATCAAAAAGGATCTT
CACCTAGATCCTTTTAAATTAAAAATGAAGTTTTAAATCAATCTAAAGTATATATGAGTAAACTTGGTCT
GACAGTTACCAATGCTTAATCAGTGAGGCACCTATCTCAGCGATCTGTCTATTTCGTTCATCCATAGTTG
CCTGACTCCCCGTCGTGTAGATAACTACGATACGGGAGGGCTTACCATCTGGCCCCAGTGCTGCAATGAT
ACCGCGAGAACCACGCTCACCGGCTCCAGATTTATCAGCAATAAACCAGCCAGCCGGAAGGGCCGAGCGC
AGAAGTGGTCCTGCAACTTTATCCGCCTCCATCCAGTCTATTAATTGTTGCCGGGAAGCTAGAGTAAGTA
GTTCGCCAGTTAATAGTTTGCGCAACGTTGTTGCCATTGCTACAGGCATCGTGGTGTCACGCTCGTCGTT
TGGTATGGCTTCATTCAGCTCCGGTTCCCAACGATCAAGGCGAGTTACATGATCCCCCATGTTGTGCAAA
AAAGCGGTTAGCTCCTTCGGTCCTCCGATCGTTGTCAGAAGTAAGTTGGCCGCAGTGTTATCACTCATGG
TTATGGCAGCACTGCATAATTCTCTTACTGTCATGCCATCCGTAAGATGCTTTTCTGTGACTGGTGAGTA
CTCAACCAAGTCATTCTGAGAATAGTGTATGCGGCGACCGAGTTGCTCTTGCCCGGCGTCAATACGGGAT
AATACCGCGCCACATAGCAGAACTTTAAAAGTGCTCATCATTGGAAAACGTTCTTCGGGGCGAAAACTCT
CAAGGATCTTACCGCTGTTGAGATCCAGTTCGATGTAACCCACTCGTGCACCCAACTGATCTTCAGCATC
TTTTACTTTCACCAGCGTTTCTGGGTGAGCAAAAACAGGAAGGCAAAATGCCGCAAAAAAGGGAATAAGG
GCGACACGGAAATGTTGAATACTCATACTCTTCCTTTTTCAATATTATTGAAGCATTTATCAGGGTTATT
GTCTCATGAGCGGATACATATTTGAATGTAGCTCCGAATTTCTCGAGGGCTTGTCGACGACGGCGGTCTC
CGTCGTCAGGATCATGAATTCGACCCGCCTGCCACCATGACCGAGTACAAGCCCACGGTGCGCCTCGCCA
CCCGCGACGACGTCCCCCGGGCCGTACGCACCCTCGCCGCCGCGTTCGCCGACTACCCCGCCACGCGCCA
CACCGTCGACCCGGACCGCCACATCGAGCGGGTCACCGAGCTGCAAGAACTCTTCCTCACGCGCGTCGGG
CTCGACATCGGCAAGGTGTGGGTCGCGGACGACGGCGCCGCGGTGGCGGTCTGGACCACGCCGGAGAGCG
TCGAAGCGGGGGCGGTGTTCGCCGAGATCGGCCCGCGCATGGCCGAGTTGAGCGGTTCCCGGCTGGCCGC
GCAGCAACAGATGGAAGGCCTCCTGGCGCCGCACCGGCCCAAGGAGCCCGCGTGGTTCCTGGCCACCGTC
GGCGTCTCGCCCGACCACCAGGGCAAGGGTCTGGGCAGCGCCGTCGTGCTCCCCGGAGTGGAGGCGGCCG
AGCGCGCCGGGGTGCCCGCCTTCCTGGAGACATCCGCGCCCCGCAACCTCCCCTTCTACGAGCGGCTCGG
CTTCACCGTCACCGCCGACGTCGAGGTGCCCGAAGGACCGCGCACCTGGTGCATGACCCGCAAGCCCGGT
GCCTGATACGCGTGAATTCACTCCTCAGGTGCAGGCTGCCTATCAGAAGGTGGTGGCTGGTGTGGCCAAT
GCCCTGGCTCACAAATACCACTGAGATCTTTTTCCCTCTGCCAAAAATTATGGGGACATCATGAAGCCCC
TTGAGCATCTGACTTCTGGCTAATAAAGGAAATTTATTTTCATTGCAATAGTGTGTTGGAATTTTTTGTG
TCTCTCACTCGGAAGGACATATGGGAGGGCAAATCATTTAAAACATCAGAATGAGTATTTGGTTTAGAGT
TTGGCAACATATGCCCATATGCTGGCTGCCATGAACAAAGGTTGGCTATAAAGAGGTCATCAGTATATGA
AACAGCCCCCTGCTGTCCATTCCTTATTCCATAGAAAAGCCTTGACTTGAGGTTAGATTTTTTTTATATT
TTGTTTTGTGTTATTTTTTTCTTTAACATCCCTAAAATTTTCCTTACATGTTTTACTAGCCAGATTTTTC
CTCCTCTCCTGACTACTCCCAGTCATAGCTGTCCCTCTTCTCTTATGGAGATCCCTCGACCTGCAGCCCA
AGCTTGAATTCTCTAGAATTACCCTGTTATCCCTATGCTTGGTTTACCGAGCTCTTATTGGTTTTCAAAC
TTCATTGACTGTGCCCAACGCGCCTGGGAGCTCACGGGGACAGCCCCCCCCCAAAGCCCCCAGGGATGTA
ATTACGTCCCTCCCCCGCTAGGGGGCAGCAGCGAGCCGCCCGGGGCTCCGCTCCGGTCCGGCGCTCCCCC
CGCATCCCCGAGCCGGCAGCGTGCGGGGACAGCCCGGGCACGGGGAAGGTGGCACGGGATCGCTTTCCTC
TGAACGCTTCTCGCTGCTCTTTGAGCCTGCAGACACCTGGGGGGATACGGGGAAAAAGCTAGGCTGAAAG
ACCGGTTCTTAGAATGACACGCGCCTGGGAGCTCACGGGGACAGCCCCCCCCCAAAGCCCCCAGGGATGT
AATTACGTCCCTCCCCCGCTAGGGGGCAGCAGCGAGCCGCCCGGGGCTCCGCTCCGGTCCGGCGCTCCCC
CCGCATCCCCGAGCCGGCAGCGTGCGGGGACAGCCCGGGCACGGGGAAGGTGGCACGGGATCGCTTTCCT
CTGAACGCTTCTCGCTGCTCTTTGAGCCTGCAGACACCTGGGGGGATACGGGGAAAAAGCTAACTTCTGA
GACGACAACTTTGTATAGAAAAGTTGGCTCCGAATTCGCCCTTGACAGCAGAGATCCAGTTTGGTTAATT
AATTGGCTCCGGTGCCCGTCAGTGGGCAGAGCGCACATCGCCCACAGTCCCCGAGAAGTTGTGGGGAGGG
GTCGGCAATTGAACCGGTGCCTAGAGAAGGTGGCGCGGGGTAAACTGGGAAAGTGATGTCGTGTACTGGC
TCCGCCTTTTTCCCGAGGGTGGGGGAGAACCGTATATAAGTGCAGTAGTCGCCGTGAACGTTCTTTTTCG
CAACGGGTTTGCCGCCAGAACACAGGTAAGTGCCGTGTGTGGTTCCCGCGGGCCTGGCCTCTTTACGGGT
TATGGCCCTTGCGTGCCTTGAATTACTTCCACCTGGCTGCAGTACGTGATTCTTGATCCCGAGCTTCGGG
TTGGAAGTGGGTGGGAGAGTTCGAGGCCTTGCGCTTAAGGAGCCCCTTCGCCTCGTGCTTGAGTTGAGGC
CTGGCCTGGGCGCTGGGGCCGCCGCGTGCGAATCTGGTGGCACCTTCGCGCCTGTCTCGCTGCTTTCGAT
AAGTCTCTAGCCATTTAAAATTTTTGATGACCTGCTGCGACGCTTTTTTTCTGGCAAGATAGTCTTGTAA
ATGCGGGCCAAGATCTGCACACTGGTATTTCGGTTTTTGGGGCCGCGGGCGGCGACGGGGCCCGTGCGTC
CCAGCGCACATGTTCGGCGAGGCGGGGCCTGCGAGCGCGGCCACCGAGAATCGGACGGGGGTAGTCTCAA
GCTGGCCGGCCTGCTCTGGTGCCTGGCCTCGCGCCGCCGTGTATCGCCCCGCCCTGGGCGGCAAGGCTGG
CCCGGTCGGCACCAGTTGCGTGAGCGGAAAGATGGCCGCTTCCCGGCCCTGCTGCAGGGAGCTCAAAATG
GAGGACGCGGCGCTCGGGAGAGCGGGCGGGTGAGTCACCCACACAAAGGAAAAGGGCCTTTCCGTCCTCA
GCCGTCGCTTCATGTGACTCCACGGAGTACCGGGCGCCGTCCAGGCACCTCGATTAGTTCTCGAGCTTTT
GGAGTACGTCGTCTTTAGGTTGGGGGGAGGGGTTTTATGCGATGGAGTTTCCCCACACTGAGTGGGTGGA
GACTGAAGTTAGGCCAGCTTGGCACTTGATGTAATTCTCCTTGGAATTTGCCCTTTTTGAGTTTGGATCT
TGGTTCATTCTCAAGCCTCAGACAGTGGTTCAAAGTTTTTTTCTTCCATTTCAGGTGTCGTGAGAAGGGC
GAATTCGACCCAAGTTTGTACAAAAAAGCAGGCTGGATCCAGGTGCCACCATGGTGAGCGAGCTGATTAA
GGAGAACATGCACATGAAGCTGTACATGGAGGGCACCGTGAACAACCACCACTTCAAGTGCACATCCGAG
GGCGAAGGCAAGCCCTACGAGGGCACCCAGACCATGAGAATCAAGGCGGTCGAGGGCGGCCCTCTCCCCT
TCGCCTTCGACATCCTGGCTACCAGCTTCATGTACGGCAGCAAAACCTTCATCAACCACACCCAGGGCAT
CCCCGACTTCTTTAAGCAGTCCTTCCCCGAGGGCTTCACATGGGAGAGAGTCACCACATACGAAGATGGG
GGCGTGCTGACCGCTACCCAGGACACCAGCCTCCAGGACGGCTGCCTCATCTACAACGTCAAGATCAGAG
GGGTGAACTTCCCATCCAACGGCCCTGTGATGCAGAAGAAAACACTCGGCTGGGAGGCCTCCACCGAGAC
ACTGTACCCCGCTGACGGCGGCCTGGAAGGCAGAGCCGACATGGCCCTGAAGCTCGTGGGCGGGGGCCAC
CTGATCTGCAACCTTAAGACCACATACAGATCCAAGAAACCCGCTAAGAACCTCAAGATGCCCGGCGTCT
ACTATGTGGACAGGAGACTGGAAAGAATCAAGGAGGCCGACAAAGAGACATACGTCGAGCAGCACGAGGT
GGCTGTGGCCAGATACTGCGACCTCCCTAGCAAACTGGGGCACAAACTTAATTGAGAATTCTACCACCCA
GCTTTCTTGTACAAAGTGGTACGTCTCAAGACCAGAGGTCTCTGCTTTGTTCCTTCTTTAAGTGCTCATA
ATGCAGTCTTTAAGTGCTCATAATGCAGTCTTTAAGTGCTCATAATGCAGTCTTTAAGTGCTCATAATGC
AGTCAACCAGAAGAGACCTGTGCTTCACTCCTCAGGTGCAGGCTGCCTATCAGAAGGTGGTGGCTGGTGT
GGCCAATGCCCTGGCTCACAAATACCACTGAGATCTTTTTCCCTCTGCCAAAAATTATGGGGACATCATG
AAGCCCCTTGAGCATCTGACTTCTGGCTAATAAAGGAAATTTATTTTCATTGCAATAGTGTGTTGGAATT
TTTTGTGTCTCTCACTCGGAAGGACATATGGGAGGGCAAATCATTTAAAACATCAGAATGAGTATTTGGT
TTAGAGTTTGGCAACATATGCCCATATGCTGGCTGCCATGAACAAAGGTTGGCTATAAAGAGGTCATCAG
TATATGAAACAGCCCCCTGCTGTCCATTCCTTATTCCATAGAAAAGCCTTGACTTGAGGTTAGATTTTTT
TTATATTTTGTTTTGTGTTATTTTTTTCTTTAACATCCCTAAAATTTTCCTTACATGTTTTACTAGCCAG
ATTTTTCCTCCTCTCCTGACTACTCCCAGTCATAGCTGTCCCTCTTCTCTTATGGAGATCCCGAGCGGTG
CGTTTTTATGCTTGTAGTATTGTATAATGTTTTTAAGATCCAAGCTTCTGACCTCTTCTCTTCCTCCCAC
AGGGCCTCGAGACAATTGCATCGATGGTACCAGTGAAAGTCTGCAATGAATTCGAGTTGGCGCGCCTGTC
ATTCTAAATCTCTCTTTCAGCCTAAAGCTTTTTCCCCGTATCCCCCCAGGTGTCTGCAGGCTCAAAGAGC
AGCGAGAAGCGTTCAGAGGAAAGCGATCCCGTGCCACCTTCCCCGTGCCCGGGCTGTCCCCGCACGCTGC
CGGCTCGGGGATGCGGGGGGAGCGCCGGACCGGAGCGGAGCCCCGGGCGGCTCGCTGCTGCCCCCTAGCG
GGGGAGGGACGTAATTACATCCCTGGGGGCTTTGGGAGGGGGCTGTCCCCGTGAGCTCCCAGGCGCGCCT
GTCATTCTAAATCTCTCTTTCAGCCTAAAGCTTTTTCCCCGTATCCCCCCAGGTGTCTGCAGGCTCAAAG
AGCAGCGAGAAGCGTTCAGAGGAAAGCGATCCCGTGCCACCTTCCCCGTGCCCGGGCTGTCCCCGCACGC
TGCCGGCTCGGGGATGCGGGGGGAGCGCCGGACCGGAGCGGAGCCCCGGGCGGCTCGCTGCTGCCCCCTA
GCGGGGGAGGGACGTAATTACATCCCTGGGGGCTTTGGGGGGGGGCTGTCCCCGTGAGCTCCCAGGCGCG
CCAACTCGGTACCGTATCGATGTCGACGTTAACGCTAGTGATATCAACTTTGTATAGAAAAGTTGGCTCC
GAATTCGCCCTTGACAGCAGAGATCCAGTTTGGTTAATTAATTGGCTCCGGTGCCCGTCAGTGGGCAGAG
CGCACATCGCCCACAGTCCCCGAGAAGTTGTGGGGAGGGGTCGGCAATTGAACCGGTGCCTAGAGAAGGT
GGCGCGGGGTAAACTGGGAAAGTGATGTCGTGTACTGGCTCCGCCTTTTTCCCGAGGGTGGGGGAGAACC
GTATATAAGTGCAGTAGTCGCCGTGAACGTTCTTTTTCGCAACGGGTTTGCCGCCAGAACACAGGTAAGT
GCCGTGTGTGGTTCCCGCGGGCCTGGCCTCTTTACGGGTTATGGCCCTTGCGTGCCTTGAATTACTTCCA
CCTGGCTGCAGTACGTGATTCTTGATCCCGAGCTTCGGGTTGGAAGTGGGTGGGAGAGTTCGAGGCCTTG
CGCTTAAGGAGCCCCTTCGCCTCGTGCTTGAGTTGAGGCCTGGCCTGGGCGCTGGGGCCGCCGCGTGCGA
ATCTGGTGGCACCTTCGCGCCTGTCTCGCTGCTTTCGATAAGTCTCTAGCCATTTAAAATTTTTGATGAC
CTGCTGCGACGCTTTTTTTCTGGCAAGATAGTCTTGTAAATGCGGGCCAAGATCTGCACACTGGTATTTC
GGTTTTTGGGGCCGCGGGCGGCGACGGGGCCCGTGCGTCCCAGCGCACATGTTCGGCGAGGCGGGGCCTG
CGAGCGCGGCCACCGAGAATCGGACGGGGGTAGTCTCAAGCTGGCCGGCCTGCTCTGGTGCCTGGCCTCG
CGCCGCCGTGTATCGCCCCGCCCTGGGCGGCAAGGCTGGCCCGGTCGGCACCAGTTGCGTGAGCGGAAAG
ATGGCCGCTTCCCGGCCCTGCTGCAGGGAGCTCAAAATGGAGGACGCGGCGCTCGGGAGAGCGGGCGGGT
GAGTCACCCACACAAAGGAAAAGGGCCTTTCCGTCCTCAGCCGTCGCTTCATGTGACTCCACGGAGTACC
GGGCGCCGTCCAGGCACCTCGATTAGTTCTCGAGCTTTTGGAGTACGTCGTCTTTAGGTTGGGGGGAGGG
GTTTTATGCGATGGAGTTTCCCCACACTGAGTGGGTGGAGACTGAAGTTAGGCCAGCTTGGCACTTGATG
TAATTCTCCTTGGAATTTGCCCTTTTTGAGTTTGGATCTTGGTTCATTCTCAAGCCTCAGACAGTGGTTC
AAAGTTTTTTTCTTCCATTTCAGGTGTCGTGAGAAGGGCGAATTCGACCCAAGTTTGTACAAAAAAGCAG
GCTCGCCACCATGGTGAGCAAGGGCGAGGAGCTGTTCACCGGGGTGGTGCCCATCCTGGTCGAGCTGGAC
GGCGACGTAAACGGCCACAAGTTCAGCGTGAGGGGCGAGGGCGAGGGCGATGCCACCAACGGCAAGCTGA
CCCTGAAGTTCATCTGCACCACCGGCAAGCTGCCCGTGCCCTGGCCCACCCTCGTGACCACCCTGAGCCA
CGGCGTGCAGTGCTTCGCCCGCTACCCCGACCACATGAAGCAGCACGACTTCTTCAAGTCCGCCATGCCC
GAAGGCTACGTCCAGGAGCGCACCATCTTCTTCAAGGACGACGGCACCTACAAGACCCGCGCCGAGGTGA
AGTTCGAGGGCGACACCCTAGTGAACCGCATCGAGCTGAAGGGCGTCGACTTCAAGGAGGACGGCAACAT
CCTGGGGCACAAGCTGGAGTACAACTTCAACAGCCACAACATCTATATCATGGCCGTCAAGCAGAAGAAC
GGCATCAAGGTGAACTTCAAGATCCGCCACAACGTGGAGGACGGCAGCGTGCAGCTCGCCGACCACTACC
AGCAGAACACCCCCATCGGCGACGGCCCCGTGCTGCTGCCCGACAGCCACTACCTGAGCACCCAGTCCGT
GCTGAGCAAAGACCCCAACGAGAAGCGCGATCACATGGTCCTGCTGGAGTTCCGCACCGCCGCCGGGATC
ACTCTCGGCATGGACGAGCTGTACAAGTAATACCACCCAGCTTTCTTGTACAAAGTGGTACGCGTGAATT
CACTCCTCAGGTGCAGGCTGCCTATCAGAAGGTGGTGGCTGGTGTGGCCAATGCCCTGGCTCACAAATAC
CACTGAGATCTTTTTCCCTCTGCCAAAAATTATGGGGACATCATGAAGCCCCTTGAGCATCTGACTTCTG
GCTAATAAAGGAAATTTATTTTCATTGCAATAGTGTGTTGGAATTTTTTGTGTCTCTCACTCGGAAGGAC
ATATGGGAGGGCAAATCATTTAAAACATCAGAATGAGTATTTGGTTTAGAGTTTGGCAACATATGCCCAT
ATGCTGGCTGCCATGAACAAAGGTTGGCTATAAAGAGGTCATCAGTATATGAAACAGCCCCCTGCTGTCC
ATTCCTTATTCCATAGAAAAGCCTTGACTTGAGGTTAGATTTTTTTTATATTTTGTTTTGTGTTATTTTT
TTCTTTAACATCCCTAAAATTTTCCTTACATGTTTTACTAGCCAGATTTTTCCTCCTCTCCTGACTACTC
CCAGTCATAGCTGTCCCTCTTCTCTTATGGAGATCCCTCGACCTGCAGCCCAAGCTTGGCGTAATCATGG
TCATAGCTGTTTCCTGTGTGAAATTGTTATCCGCTCACAATTCCACACAACATACGAGCCGGAAGCATAA
AGTGTAAAGCCTGGGGTGCCTAATGAGTGAGCTAACTCACATTAATTGCGTTGCGCTCACTGCCCGCTTT
CCAGTCGGGAAACCTGTCGTGCCAGCGGATCGACAGTACTAAGCTTGGTCTAATACCCAATCTCTCGTCT
TATCCAGATGTTTTATACGCCTCTGGCCCGTGTCTCAAAATCTCTGATGTTACATTGCACAAGATAAAAT
AATATCATCATGAACAATAAAACTGTCTGCTTACATAAACAGTAATACAAGGGGTGTTATGAGCCATATT
CAACGGGAAACGTCGAGGCCGCGATTAAATTCCAACATGGATGCTGATTTATATGGGTATAAATGGGCTC
GCGATAATGTCGGGCAATCAGGTGCGACAATCTATCGCTTGTATGGGAAGCCCGATGCGCCAGAGTTGTT
TCTGAAACATGGCAAAGGTAGCGTTGCCAATGATGTTACAGATGAGATGGTCAGACTAAACTGGCTGACG
GAATTTATGCCTCTTCCGACCATCAAGCATTTTATCCGTACTCCTGATGATGCATGGTTACTCACCACTG
CGATCCCCGGAAAAACAGCATTCCAGGTATTAGAAGAATATCCTGATTCAGGTGAAAATATTGTTGATGC
GCTGGCAGTGTTCCTGCGCCGGTTGCATTCGATTCCTGTTTGTAATTGTCCTTTTAACAGCGATCGCGTA
TTTCGTCTCGCTCAGGCGCAATCACGAATGAATAACGGTTTGGTTGATGCGAGTGATTTTGATGACGAGC
GTAATGGCTGGCCTGTTGAACAAGTCTGGAAAGAAATGCATAAACTTTTGCCATTCTCACCGGATTCAGT
CGTCACTCATGGTGATTTCTCACTTGATAACCTTATTTTTGACGAGGGGAAATTAATAGGTTGTATTGAT
GTTGGACGAGTCGGAATCGCAGACCGATACCAGGATCTTGCCATCCTATGGAACTGCCTCGGTGAGTTTT
CTCCTTCATTACAGAAACGGCTTTTTCAAAAATATGGTATTGATAATCCTGATATGAATAAATTGCAGTT
TCATTTGATGCTCGATGAGTTTTTCTAATCAGAATTGGTTAATTGGTTGTAACACTGGCAGAGCATTACG
CTGACTTGACGGGACGGCGCAAGCTCATGACCAAAATCCCTTAACGTGAGTTACGCGTCGTTCCACTGAG
CGTCAGAGGTATCACTAGTATTACAGAGGTAAGTTATAACAGTCGCCTAACCC
