>Addgene plasmid #103341 | LSB-hsa-miR-20a-3p | depositor partial sequence | sequence record 195732 | hsa-miR-20a-3p target
CTTTAAGTGCTCATAATGCAGT
