>Addgene plasmid #103341 | LSB-hsa-miR-20a-3p | addgene partial sequence | sequence record 272195 | mKate2-F 5'-ACCCGCTAAGAACCTCAAGA-3'
AAGAATCAAGGAGGCCGACAAAGAGACATACGTCGAGCAGCACGAGGTGGCTGTGGCCAGATACTGCGAC
CTCCCTAGCAAACTGGGGCACAAACTTAATTGAGAATTCTACCACCCAGCTTTCTTGTACAAAGTGGTAC
GTCTCAAGACCAGAGGTCTCTGCTTTGTTCCTTCTTTAAGTGCTCATAATGCAGTCTTTAAGTGCTCATA
ATGCAGTCTTTAAGTGCTCATAATGCAGTCTTTAAGTGCTCATAATGCAGTCAACCAGAAGAGACCTGTG
CTTCACTCCTCAGGTGCAGGCTGCCTATCAGAAGGTGGTGGCTGGTGTGGCCAATGCCCTGGCTCACAAA
TACCACTGAGATCTTTTTCCCTCTGCCAAAAATTATGGGGACATCATGAAGCCCCTTGAGCATCTGACTT
CTGGCTAATAAAGGAAATTTATTTTCATTGCAATAGTGTGTTGGAATTTTTTGTGTCTCTCACTCGGAAG
GACATATGGGAGGGCAAATCATTTAAAACATCAGAATGAGTATTTGGTTTAGAGTTTGGCAACATATGCC
CATATGCTGGCTGCCATGAACAAAGGTTGGCTATAAAGAGGTCATCAGTATATGAAACAGCCCC
